Addgene plasmid #133526: pY71-tet.I.4
Purpose: sfGFP driven by a T7 promoter with the tetO sequence 7 bp downstream from the promoter start site
Depositing lab: Richard Murray. Depositing organization: California Institute of Technology. Publication: A method for cost-effective and rapid characterization of engineered T7-Based transcription factors by cell-free protein synthesis reveals insights into the regulation of T7 Rna polymerase-driven expression. McManus JB, Lux MW, Murray RM, Emanuel PA. Arch Biochem Biophys. 2019 Jul 18. pii: S0003-9861(19)30288-7. doi: 10.1016/j.abb.2019.07.010. PubMed 31326518.
Backbone
  Vector backbone: PY71
  Backbone size w/o insert (bp): 1549
  Vector type: Bacterial Expression
Growth in bacteria
  Bacterial resistance: Kanamycin, 50 μg/mL
  Growth temperature: 37°C
  Growth strain: DH5alpha
  Copy number: Unknown
Gene/Insert
  Gene/Insert name: sfGFP (alt names: T7 promoter; tetO)
  Species: Synthetic
  Insert size (bp): 1071
  Mutation: WT
  Promoter: T7
  Tag / fusion protein: TEV site (N terminal on backbone); Strep tag (C terminal on backbone)
  Cloning method: Gibson Cloning
  Sequencing primers: 5′ TTGTGATGCTCGTCAGGG; 3′ CTGCCTCGGTGAGTTTTC
Terms and licenses: Academic/Nonprofit Terms; Industry Terms: Not Available to Industry
How to cite: pY71-tet.I.4 was a gift from Richard Murray (Addgene plasmid # 133526 ; http://n2t.net/addgene:133526 ; RRID:Addgene_133526)
