[The description below was written by a language model from this plasmid's Addgene catalogue record and pLannotate feature annotations shown in this document.]
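Description:
pY71-tet.I.4 is a small (about 2.6 kb) bacterial expression plasmid built on the minimal pY71 backbone and assembled by Gibson cloning. It is propagated in E. coli through a ColE1/pUC-type origin of replication and selected with kanamycin via an aminoglycoside phosphotransferase (KanR) gene, which is encoded on the opposite strand from the reporter cassette. Although the annotated origin belongs to the high-copy family, the catalogue lists the copy number as unknown.

The payload is a synthetic reporter cassette in which superfolder GFP (sfGFP) is transcribed from a bacteriophage T7 promoter. A single tet operator (tetO) lies immediately downstream of the promoter, described in the record as 7 bp from the promoter start site. The automated annotation labels this short element as a fragment of the tight TRE promoter, which simply reflects its match to a tetO repeat rather than the presence of a mammalian promoter. Between the operator and the coding sequence the feature table identifies an sTRSV hammerhead ribozyme, a self-cleaving element commonly used to trim the 5′ leader so that upstream sequence differences do not influence translation. The GFP open reading frame was matched by the annotation software to a related Aequorea victoria variant, but the catalogue identifies it as sfGFP. It is followed by a C-terminal Strep-tag II, and the record also lists an N-terminal TEV site that was not picked up in the feature table.

The name and associated study suggest it is one of a series varying operator placement, used to characterise repressor-based regulation of T7 RNA polymerase-driven expression with fluorescence readout in cell-free protein synthesis reactions.
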