Features (pLannotate 1.2.2; 7 found; start..end, strand, type, name):
      6..24      +  promoter       T7 promoter: promoter for bacteriophage T7 RNA polymerase
     29..49      +  promoter       tight TRE promoter (fragment): Tet-responsive promoter PTight, consisting of seven tet operator sequences followed by the minimal CMV promoter
     77..126     +  misc_RNA       sTRSV HHRz: hammerhead ribozyme from the tobacco ringspot virus satellite RNA (Khvorova et al., 2003)
    199..882     +  CDS            Trp-less GFP: Trp-less GFP is a fluorescent protein published in 2012, derived from Aequorea victoria.
    886..908     +  CDS            Strep-Tag II (fragment): peptide that binds Strep-Tactin®, an engineered form of streptavidin
   1077..1892    -  CDS            KanR: aminoglycoside phosphotransferase; aph(3')-Ia; confers resistance to kanamycin in bacteria or G418 (Geneticin®) in eukaryotes
   2014..2602    +  rep_origin     ori: high-copy-number ColE1/pMB1/pBR322/pUC origin of replication
>Addgene plasmid #133526 | pY71-tet.I.4 | addgene full sequence | sequence record 266371 | Addgene NGS Result
GCTACTAATACGACTCACTATAGGGCTTTCCCTATCAGTGATAGAGAACCTCTTCAGAGGTCACTGACCT
GACAAGCTGTCACCGGATGTGCTTTCCGGTCTGATGAGTCCGTGAGGACGAAACAGCCTCTACAAATAAT
TTTGTTTAATCTAGAGAAAGAGGAGAAATACTAGATGGAGAATTTATACTTCCAGAGTAGCAAAGGTGAA
GAACTGTTTACCGGCGTTGTGCCGATTCTGGTGGAACTGGATGGCGATGTGAACGGTCACAAATTCAGCG
TGCGTGGTGAAGGTGAAGGCGATGCCACGATTGGCAAACTGACGCTGAAATTTATCTGCACCACCGGCAA
ACTGCCGGTGCCGTGGCCGACGCTGGTGACCACCCTGACCTATGGCGTTCAGTGTTTTAGTCGCTATCCG
GATCACATGAAACGTCACGATTTCTTTAAATCTGCAATGCCGGAAGGCTATGTGCAGGAACGTACGATTA
GCTTTAAAGATGATGGCAAATATAAAACGCGCGCCGTTGTGAAATTTGAAGGCGATACCCTGGTGAACCG
CATTGAACTGAAAGGCACGGATTTTAAAGAAGATGGCAATATCCTGGGCCATAAACTGGAATACAACTTT
AATAGCCATAATGTTTATATTACGGCGGATAAACAGAAAAATGGCATCAAAGCGAATTTTACCGTTCGCC
ATAACGTTGAAGATGGCAGTGTGCAGCTGGCAGATCATTATCAGCAGAATACCCCGATTGGTGATGGTCC
GGTGCTGCTGCCGGATAATCATTATCTGAGCACGCAGACCGTTCTGTCTAAAGATCCGAACGAAAAACGG
GACCACATGGTTCTGCACGAATATGTGAATGCGGCAGGTATTACGTGGAGCCATCCGCAGTTCGAAAAAT
AATAAACAATAACTGAATAGGGATCCCGACTGGCGAGAGCCAGGTAACGAATGGATCCTTCAGCCAAAAA
ACTTAAGACCGCCGGTCTTGTCCACTACCTTGCAGTAATGCGGTGGACAGGATCGGCGGTTTTCTTTTCT
CTTCTCAAGCTGAAAGCCAATTCTGATTAGAAAAACTCATCGAGCATCAAATGAAACTGCAATTTATTCA
TATCAGGATTATCAATACCATATTTTTGAAAAAGCCGTTTCTGTAATGAAGGAGAAAACTCACCGAGGCA
GTTCCATAGGATGGCAAGATCCTGGTATCGGTCTGCGATTCCGACTCGTCCAACATCAATACAACCTATT
AATTTCCCCTCGTCAAAAATAAGGTTATCAAGTGAGAAATCACCATGAGTGACGACTGAATCCGGTGAGA
ATGGCAAAAGCTTATGCATTTCTTTCCAGACTTGTTCAACAGGCCAGCCATTACGCTCGTCATCAAAATC
ACTCGCATCAACCAAACCGTTATTCATTCGTGATTGCGCCTGAGCGAGACGAAATACGCGATCGCTGTTA
AAAGGACAATTACAAACAGGAATCGAATGCAACCGGCGCAGGAACACTGCCAGCGCATCAACAATATTTT
CACCTGAATCAGGATATTCTTCTAATACCTGGAATGCTGTTTTCCCGGGGATCGCAGTGGTGAGTAACCA
TGCATCATCAGGAGTACGGATAAAATGCTTGATGGTCGGAAGAGGCATAAATTCCGTCAGCCAGTTTAGT
CTGACCATCTCATCTGTAACATCATTGGCAACGCTACCTTTGCCATGTTTCAGAAACAACTCTGGCGCAT
CGGGCTTCCCATACAATCGATAGATTGTCGCACCTGATTGCCCGACATTATCGCGAGCCCATTTATACCC
ATATAAATCAGCATCCATGTTGGAATTTAATCGCGGCTTCGAGCAAGACGTTTCCCGTTGAATATGGCTC
ATAACACCCCTTGTATTACTGTTTATGTAAGCAGACAGTTTTATTGTTCATGATGATATATTTTTATCTT
GTGCAATGTAACATCAGAGATTTTGAGACACAACGTGAGATCAAAGGATCTTCTTGAGATCCTTTTTTTC
TGCGCGTAATCTGCTGCTTGCAAACAAAAAAACCACCGCTACCAGCGGTGGTTTGTTTGCCGGATCAAGA
GCTACCAACTCTTTTTCCGAAGGTAACTGGCTTCAGCAGAGCGCAGATACCAAATACTGTTCTTCTAGTG
TAGCCGTAGTTAGGCCACCACTTCAAGAACTCTGTAGCACCGCCTACATACCTCGCTCTGCTAATCCTGT
TACCAGTGGCTGCTGCCAGTGGCGATAAGTCGTGTCTTACCGGGTTGGACTCAAGACGATAGTTACCGGA
TAAGGCGCAGCGGTCGGGCTGAACGGGGGGTTCGTGCACACAGCCCAGCTTGGAGCGAACGACCTACACC
GAACTGAGATACCTACAGCGTGAGCTATGAGAAAGCGCCACGCTTCCCGAAGGGAGAAAGGCGGACAGGT
ATCCGGTAAGCGGCAGGGTCGGAACAGGAGAGCGCACGAGGGAGCTTCCAGGGGGAAACGCCTGGTATCT
TTATAGTCCTGTCGGGTTTCGCCACCTCTGACTTGAGCGTCGATTTTTGTGATGCTCGTCAGGGGGGCGG
AGCCTATGGAAAAACGCCAGATCTCGATCCCGCG
